>Addgene plasmid #211419 | pmVen-C17orf53 | addgene full sequence | sequence record 420523 | Addgene NGS Result
GATTCTGTGGATAACCGTATTACCGCCATGCATTAGTTATTAATAGTAATCAATTACGGGGTCATTAGTT
CATAGCCCATATATGGAGTTCCGCGTTACATAACTTACGGTAAATGGCCCGCCTGGCTGACCGCCCAACG
ACCCCCGCCCATTGACGTCAATAATGACGTATGTTCCCATAGTAACGCCAATAGGGACTTTCCATTGACG
TCAATGGGTGGAGTATTTACGGTAAACTGCCCACTTGGCAGTACATCAAGTGTATCATATGCCAAGTACG
CCCCCTATTGACGTCAATGACGGTAAATGGCCCGCCTGGCATTATGCCCAGTACATGACCTTATGGGACT
TTCCTACTTGGCAGTACATCTACGTATTAGTCATCGCTATTACCATGGTGATGCGGTTTTGGCAGTACAT
CAATGGGCGTGGATAGCGGTTTGACTCACGGGGATTTCCAAGTCTCCACCCCATTGACGTCAATGGGAGT
TTGTTTTGGCACCAAAATCAACGGGACTTTCCAAAATGTCGTAACAACTCCGCCCCATTGACGCAAATGG
GCGGTAGGCGTGTACGGTGGGAGGTCTATATAAGCAGAGCTGGTTTAGTGAACCGTCAGATCCGCTAGCG
CTACCGGTCGCCACCATGGTGAGCAAGGGCGAGGAGCTGTTCACCGGGGTGGTGCCCATCCTGGTCGAGC
TGGACGGCGACGTAAACGGCCACAAGTTCAGCGTGTCCGGCGAGGGCGAGGGCGATGCCACCTACGGCAA
GCTGACCCTGAAGCTGATCTGCACCACCGGCAAGCTGCCCGTGCCCTGGCCCACCCTCGTGACCACCCTG
GGCTACGGCCTGCAGTGCTTCGCCCGCTACCCCGACCACATGAAGCAGCACGACTTCTTCAAGTCCGCCA
TGCCCGAAGGCTACGTCCAGGAGCGCACCATCTTCTTCAAGGACGACGGCAACTACAAGACCCGCGCCGA
GGTGAAGTTCGAGGGCGACACCCTGGTGAACCGCATCGAGCTGAAGGGCATCGACTTCAAGGAGGACGGC
AACATCCTGGGGCACAAGCTGGAGTACAACTACAACAGCCACAACGTCTATATCACCGCCGACAAGCAGA
AGAACGGCATCAAGGCCAACTTCAAGATCCGCCACAACATCGAGGACGGCGGCGTGCAGCTCGCCGACCA
CTACCAGCAGAACACCCCCATCGGCGACGGCCCCGTGCTGCTGCCCGACAACCACTACCTGAGCTACCAG
TCCAAGCTGAGCAAAGACCCCAACGAGAAGCGCGATCACATGGTCCTGCTGGAGTTCGTGACCGCCGCCG
GGATCACTCTCGGCATGGACGAGCTGTACAAGTCCGGACTCAGATCTCGAGCTCAAGCTTCGAATTCTAT
GGCGTGCAGTTTGCAGAAGCTGTTTGCTGTGGAAGAGGAGTTTGAAGATGAGGATTTCTTGTCTGCTGTG
GAGGATGCAGAGAACCGGTTTACTGGCTCACTGCCTGTGAATGCTGGGCGCCTGAGACCTGTCTCTTCTA
GGCCACAGGAGACTGTGCAGGCACAGTCCTCCAGGCTGCTGCTGTTACACCCCACTGCTCCCTCAGAGGC
TTTGGGCCTGCCAGACTTGGACCTCTGCCTCCCTGCCTCCAGCACGCCCAGTGCTGACAGCCGTCCATCA
TGCATAGGAGCAGCTCCCCTAAGGCCTGTCTCTACTTCCAGCAGCTGGATTGGCAATCAGAGAAGAGTGA
CAGTGACAGAAGTGCTCAGAGAGACAGCAAGACCTCAGTCCTCAGCCTTACACCCCCTACTCACCTTTGA
GAGCCAACAGCAGCAAGTTGGTGGCTTTGAGGGGCCTGAACAAGACGAATTTGATAAAGTCCTGGCAAGC
ATGGAGTTGGAGGAGCCTGGCATGGAGCTGGAATGTGGAGTCAGCAGTGAGGCCATACCAATCCTGCCTG
CCCAGCAGCGGGAGGGTTCAGTATTGGCTAAAAAAGCCCGGGTAGTTGATCTGAGTGGATCTTGCCAGAA
GGGGCCTGTGCCTGCCATCCACAAAGCGGGTATCATGTCCGCCCAGGATGAGTCTCTAGATCCTGTCATC
CAATGTAGGACTCCACGACCCCCCTTGAGACCTGGTGCTGTGGGTCACCTTCCTGTTCCAACTGCCTTAA
CAGTTCCCACTCAGCAACTCCACTGGGAAGTCTGTCCGCAACGCTCCCCTGTTCAAGCACTTCAGCCTCT
CCAAGCTGCTAGAGGGACCATTCAGAGCAGCCCTCAAAATCGTTTCCCTTGTCAGCCATTCCAGTCTCCA
AGTTCCTGGTTAAGTGGCAAAGCTCATTTACCCAGACCTCGAACTCCCAACTCAAGCTGTTCTACTCCCT
CAAGGACTAGCTCTGGATTATTTCCTCGGATACCCTTACAACCGCAAGCTCCAGTGTCTTCCATTGGGTC
TCCTGTTGGTACCCCAAAAGGTCCCCAGGGAGCTCTGCAGACACCCATAGTCACCAACCACCTGGTGCAG
CTAGTCACTGCTGCCAGCCGGACACCCCAGCAGCCCACCCATCCCTCCACCCGAGCCAAAACTCGCCGTT
TCCCTGGCCCAGCTGGGATCCTGCCTCACCAGCAGAGTGGGAGAAGTCTGGAGGACATCATGGTTTCCGC
GCCCCAAACTCCAACCCATGGTGCTCTGGCTAAATTCCAGACAGAGATTGTTGCTAGTTCCCAGGCATCT
GTGGAGGAGGATTTTGGGCGAGGGCCCTGGCTGACCATGAAATCCACGCTAGGCCTGGATGAGAGAGACC
CTAGCTGCTTCCTCTGTACCTACAGCATTGTCATGGTGCTGCGCAAGGCAGCCCTGAAGCAGCTTCCTAG
GAACAAGGTCCCCAACATGGCGGTGATGATCAAGTCCCTGACTCGGAGCACAATGGACGCCAGTGTGGTT
TTCAAGGACCCCACGGGAGAGATGCAGGGGACGGTGCACAGGTTGCTGCTGGAGACGTGCCAGAATGAGC
TGAAGCCTGGCTCAGTGCTGCTGCTGAAGCAGATTGGAGTGTTTTCTCCTTCACTTCGAAATCACTACCT
CAACGTGACACCCAACAACCTGGTCCATATTTACAGCCCGGATTCTGGGGATGGGAGCTTCCTCAAGCCA
TCTCAGCCCTTCCCCAAGGATTCAGGGAGCTTCCAGCATGATGTGGCTGCAAAGCCCGAGAAAGGCTTCA
GAACAGCACAGAACCTAGAGGCAGAGGCGTCCCCTGAGGAAGAACTCCCAGAAGCAGATGACCTGGATGG
ACTCCTGAGTGAGCTTCCTGAAGACTTCTTCTGTGGGACCAGTAGTTGAGTCGACGGTACCGCGGGCCCG
GGATCCACCGGATCTAGATAACTGATCATAATCAGCCATACCACATTTGTAGAGGTTTTACTTGCTTTAA
AAAACCTCCCACACCTCCCCCTGAACCTGAAACATAAAATGAATGCAATTGTTGTTGTTAACTTGTTTAT
TGCAGCTTATAATGGTTACAAATAAAGCAATAGCATCACAAATTTCACAAATAAAGCATTTTTTTCACTG
CATTCTAGTTGTGGTTTGTCCAAACTCATCAATGTATCTTAACGCGTAAATTGTAAGCGTTAATATTTTG
TTAAAATTCGCGTTAAATTTTTGTTAAATCAGCTCATTTTTTAACCAATAGGCCGAAATCGGCAAAATCC
CTTATAAATCAAAAGAATAGACCGAGATAGGGT
[37 nt withheld, positions 3744-3780]
AAAGAACGTGGACTCCAACGTCAAAGG
[49 nt withheld, positions 3808-3856]
T
[91 nt withheld, positions 3858-3948]
G
[124 nt withheld, positions 3950-4073]
CAGGTGGCACTTTTCGGGGAAATGTGCGCGGAACCCCTATTTGTTTATTTTTCTAAATACATTCAAATAT
GTATCCGCTCATGAGACAATAACCCTGATAAATGCTTCAATAATATTGAAAAAGGAAGAGTCCTGAGGCG
GAAAGAACCAGCTGTGGAATGTGTGTCAGTTAGGGTGTGGAAAGTCCCCAGGCTCCCCAGCAGGCAGAAG
TATGCAAAGCATGCATCTCAATTAGTCAGCAACCAGGTGTGGAAAGTCCCCAGGCTCCCCAGCAGGCAGA
AGTATGCAAAGCATGCATCTCAATTAGTCAGCAACCATAGTCCCGCCCCTAACTCCGCCCATCCCGCCCC
TAACTCCGCCCAGTTCCGCCCATTCTCCGCCCCATGGCTGACTAATTTTTTTTATTTATGCAGAGGCCGA
GGCCGCCTCGGCCTCTGAGCTATTCCAGAAGTAGTGAGGAGGCTTTTTTGGAGGCCTAGGCTTTTGCAAA
GATCGATCAAGAGACAGGATGAGGATCGTTTCGCATGATTGAACAAGATGGATTGCACGCAGGTTCTCCG
GCCGCTTGGGTGGAGAGGCTATTCGGCTATGACTGGGCACAACAGACAATCGGCTGCTCTGATGCCGCCG
TGTTCCGGCTGTCAGCGCAGGGGCGCCCGGTTCTTTTTGTCAAGACCGACCTGTCCGGTGCCCTGAATGA
ACTGCAAGACGAGGCAGCGCGGCTATCGTGGCTGGCCACGACGGGCGTTCCTTGCGCAGCTGTGCTCGAC
GTTGTCACTGAAGCGGGAAGGGACTGGCTGCTATTGGGCGAAGTGCCGGGGCAGGATCTCCTGTCATCTC
ACCTTGCTCCTGCCGAGAAAGTATCCATCATGGCTGATGCAATGCGGCGGCTGCATACGCTTGATCCGGC
TACCTGCCCATTCGACCACCAAGCGAAACATCGCATCGAGCGAGCACGTACTCGGATGGAAGCCGGTCTT
GTCGATCAGGATGATCTGGACGAAGAGCATCAGGGGCTCGCGCCAGCCGAACTGTTCGCCAGGCTCAAGG
CGAGCATGCCCGACGGCGAGGATCTCGTCGTGACCCATGGCGATGCCTGCTTGCCGAATATCATGGTGGA
AAATGGCCGCTTTTCTGGATTCATCGACTGTGGCCGGCTGGGTGTGGCGGACCGCTATCAGGACATAGCG
TTGGCTACCCGTGATATTGCTGAAGAGCTTGGCGGCGAATGGGCTGACCGCTTCCTCGTGCTTTACGGTA
TCGCCGCTCCCGATTCGCAGCGCATCGCCTTCTATCGCCTTCTTGACGAGTTCTTCTGAGCGGGACTCTG
GGGTTCGAAATGACCGACCAAGCGACGCCCAACCTGCCATCACGAGATTTCGATTCCACCGCCGCCTTCT
ATGAAAGGTTGGGCTTCGGAATCGTTTTCCGGGACGCCGGCTGGATGATCCTCCAGCGCGGGGATCTCAT
GCTGGAGTTCTTCGCCCACCCTAGGGGGAGGCTAACTGAAACACGGAAGGAGACAATACCGGAAGGAACC
CGCGCTATGACGGCAATAAAAAGACAGAATAAAACGCACGGTGTTGGGTCGTTTGTTCATAAACGCGGGG
TTCGGTCCCAGGGCTGGCACTCTGTCGATACCCCACCGAGACCCCATTGGGGCCAATACGCCCGCGTTTC
TTCCTTTTCCCCACCCCACCCCCCAAGTTCGGGTGAAGGCCCAGGGCTCGCAGCCAACGTCGGGGCGGCA
GGCCCTGCCATAGCCTCAGGTTACTCATATATACTTTAGATTGATTTAAAACTTCATTTTTAATTTAAAA
GGATCTAGGTGAAGATCCTTTTTGATAATCTCATGACCAAAATCCCTTAACGTGAGTTTTCGTTCCACTG
AGCGTCAGACCCCGTAGAAAAGATCAAAGGATCTTCTTGAGATCCTTTTTTTCTGCGCGTAATCTGCTGC
TTGCAAACAAAAAAACCACCGCTACCAGCGGTGGTTTGTTTGCCGGATCAAGAGCTACCAACTCTTTTTC
CGAAGGTAACTGGCTTCAGCAGAGCGCAGATACCAAATACTGTTCTTCTAGTGTAGCCGTAGTTAGGCCA
CCACTTCAAGAACTCTGTAGCACCGCCTACATACCTCGCTCTGCTAATCCTGTTACCAGTGGCTGCTGCC
AGTGGCGATAAGTCGTGTCTTACCGGGTTGGACTCAAGACGATAGTTACCGGATAAGGCGCAGCGGTCGG
GCTGAACGGGGGGTTCGTGCACACAGCCCAGCTTGGAGCGAACGACCTACACCGAACTGAGATACCTACA
GCGTGAGCTATGAGAAAGCGCCACGCTTCCCGAAGGGAGAAAGGCGGACAGGTATCCGGTAAGCGGCAGG
GTCGGAACAGGAGAGCGCACGAGGGAGCTTCCAGGGGGAAACGCCTGGTATCTTTATAGTCCTGTCGGGT
TTCGCCACCTCTGACTTGAGCGTCGATTTTTGTGATGCTCGTCAGGGGGGCGGAGCCTATGGAAAAACGC
CAGCAACGCGGCCTTTTTACGGTTCCTGGCCTTTTGCTGGCCTTTTGCTCACATGTTCTTTCCTGCGTTA
TCCCCT
Features (pLannotate 1.2.2; 17 found; start..end, strand, type, name):
      1..26      +  rep_origin     RSF ori (fragment): Plasmids containing the RSF 1030 origin of replication can be propagated in E. coli cells that contain additional plasmids with compatible origins.
     94..397     +  enhancer       CMV enhancer: human cytomegalovirus immediate early enhancer
    398..601     +  promoter       CMV promoter: human cytomegalovirus (CMV) immediate early promoter
    646..1362    +  CDS            mVenus: mVenus is a basic (constitutively fluorescent) yellow fluorescent protein published in 2006, derived from Aequorea victoria. It is reported to be a rapidly-maturing monomer with moderate acid sensitivity.
   1363..1398    +  misc_feature   MCS (fragment): multiple cloning site
   1399..3336    +  CDS            HROB: HROB_HUMAN - Also known as C17orf53. Experimental evidence at protein level: Swiss-Prot protein existence level 1. DNA-binding protein involved in homologous recombination that acts by recruiting the MCM8-MCM9 helicase complex to sites of DNA damage to promote DNA repair synthesis. From Homo sapiens (Human).
   3339..3366    +  misc_feature   MCS (fragment): multiple cloning site
   3383..3467    +  CDS            large T antigen (fragment): large T antigen from SV40 (simian virus 40)
   3490..3611    +  polyA_signal   SV40 poly(A) signal: SV40 polyadenylation signal
   3645..4073    -  rep_origin     f1 ori (sequence partly withheld): f1 bacteriophage origin of replication; arrow indicates direction of (+) strand synthesis
   4100..4204    +  promoter       AmpR promoter: bla
   4206..4563    +  promoter       SV40 promoter: SV40 enhancer and early promoter
   4598..5392    +  CDS            NeoR/KanR: aminoglycoside phosphotransferase from Tn5; aph(3')-II (or nptII); confers resistance to neomycin, kanamycin, and G418 (Geneticin®)
   5413..5565    +  CDS            ble (fragment): BLE_KLEPN - Experimental evidence at protein level: Swiss-Prot protein existence level 1. Binding protein with a strong affinity to the bleomycin family of antibiotics. Binds to CL990; an antimitotic-antibiotic compound. From Klebsiella pneumoniae.
   5624..5671    +  polyA_signal   HSV TK poly(A) signal: herpes simplex virus thymidine kinase polyadenylation signal (Cole and Stacy, 1985)
   5762..5778    -  polyA_signal   bGH poly(A) signal (fragment): bovine growth hormone polyadenylation signal
   6000..6588    +  rep_origin     ori: high-copy-number ColE1/pMB1/pBR322/pUC origin of replication
