[The description below was written by a language model from this plasmid's Addgene catalogue record and pLannotate feature annotations shown in this document.]
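Description:
pmVen-C17orf53 is a mammalian expression plasmid of 6,669 nt built on the pmVenus-C1 backbone, a C1-type fluorescent-protein fusion vector. It is maintained in E. coli as a high-copy plasmid through a ColE1/pUC-type origin and is selected with kanamycin. The resistance cassette is the dual-purpose NeoR/KanR gene (Tn5 aminoglycoside phosphotransferase). It sits behind both a bacterial bla-type promoter and the SV40 enhancer/early promoter and ends in the HSV TK polyadenylation signal, so the same gene gives kanamycin resistance in bacteria and can support G418 selection in transfected mammalian cells. An f1 origin is also present. The short annotated fragments (RSF ori, large T antigen, ble, bGH poly(A)) appear to be partial annotation matches or backbone remnants rather than functional elements.

The payload is a single expression unit driven by the human cytomegalovirus immediate-early enhancer and promoter. The mVenus coding sequence, a monomeric, rapidly maturing yellow fluorescent protein derived from Aequorea victoria, comes first. It is followed by a short stretch of multiple cloning site acting as a linker, then the human C17orf53 open reading frame (also called HROB or MCM8IP), which was inserted between EcoRI and SalI sites that both remain intact. The transcript is terminated by the SV40 poly(A) signal. The product carries mVenus at the N terminus of HROB, a DNA-binding protein involved in homologous recombination that recruits the MCM8-MCM9 helicase complex to sites of DNA damage to promote repair synthesis. The recorded purpose is mammalian expression of this fusion. The fluorescent tag makes it suitable for visualising the protein in mammalian cells, although the record does not describe specific experiments.
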