Addgene plasmid #211419: pmVen-C17orf53
Purpose: mammalian expression of human C17orf53 N-terminally fused to mVenus
Depositing lab: Helmut Pospiech. Depositing organization: Leibniz Institute on Aging - Fritz Lipmann Institute (FLI).
Backbone
  Vector backbone: pmVenus-C1
  Vector type: Mammalian Expression
Growth in bacteria
  Bacterial resistance: Kanamycin, 50 μg/mL
  Growth temperature: 37°C
  Growth strain: DH5alpha
  Copy number: High Copy
Gene/Insert
  Gene/Insert name: C17orf53 (alt names: HROB; MCM8IP)
  Species: H. sapiens (human)
  Entrez Gene: HROB (a.k.a. C17orf53, MCM8IP)
  Tag / fusion protein: mVenus (N terminal on insert)
  Cloning method: Restriction Enzyme; 5′ cloning site EcoRI (not destroyed); 3′ cloning site SalI (not destroyed)
Terms and licenses: Academic/Nonprofit Terms; Industry Terms: Not Available to Industry
Depositor comments: generated by Julia Kutz (Leibniz Institute on Aging - Fritz Lipmann Institute, D-07745 Jena, Germany)
How to cite: pmVen-C17orf53 was a gift from Helmut Pospiech (Addgene plasmid # 211419 ; http://n2t.net/addgene:211419 ; RRID:Addgene_211419)
